>Addgene plasmid #144938 | TFORF3462 | addgene full sequence | sequence record 404506 | Addgene NGS Result
TTAATGTAGTCTTATGCAATACTCTTGTAGTCTTGCAACATGGTAACGATGAGTTAGCAACATGCCTTAC
AAGGAGAGAAAAAGCACCGTGCATGCCGATTGGTGGAAGTAAGGTGGTACGATCGTGCCTTATTAGGAAG
GCAACAGACGGGTCTGACATGGATTGGACGAACCACTGAATTGCCGCATTGCAGAGATATTGTATTTAAG
TGCCTAGCTCGATACATAAACGGGTCTCTCTGGTTAGACCAGATCTGAGCCTGGGAGCTCTCTGGCTAAC
TAGGGAACCCACTGCTTAAGCCTCAATAAAGCTTGCCTTGAGTGCTTCAAGTAGTGTGTGCCCGTCTGTT
GTGTGACTCTGGTAACTAGAGATCCCTCAGACCCTTTTAGTCAGTGTGGAAAATCTCTAGCAGTGGCGCC
CGAACAGGGACTTGAAAGCGAAAGGGAAACCAGAGGAGCTCTCTCGACGCAGGACTCGGCTTGCTGAAGC
GCGCACGGCAAGAGGCGAGGGGCGGCGACTGGTGAGTACGCCAAAAATTTTGACTAGCGGAGGCTAGAAG
GAGAGAGATGGGTGCGAGAGCGTCAGTATTAAGCGGGGGAGAATTAGATCGCGATGGGAAAAAATTCGGT
TAAGGCCAGGGGGAAAGAAAAAATATAAATTAAAACATATAGTATGGGCAAGCAGGGAGCTAGAACGATT
CGCAGTTAATCCTGGCCTGTTAGAAACATCAGAAGGCTGTAGACAAATACTGGGACAGCTACAACCATCC
CTTCAGACAGGATCAGAAGAACTTAGATCATTATATAATACAGTAGCAACCCTCTATTGTGTGCATCAAA
GGATAGAGATAAAAGACACCAAGGAAGCTTTAGACAAGATAGAGGAAGAGCAAAACAAAAGTAAGACCAC
CGCACAGCAAGCGGCCGCTGATCTTCAGACCTGGAGGAGGAGATATGAGGGACAATTGGAGAAGTGAATT
ATATAAATATAAAGTAGTAAAAATTGAACCATTAGGAGTAGCACCCACCAAGGCAAAGAGAAGAGTGGTG
CAGAGAGAAAAAAGAGCAGTGGGAATAGGAGCTTTGTTCCTTGGGTTCTTGGGAGCAGCAGGAAGCACTA
TGGGCGCAGCGTCAATGACGCTGACGGTACAGGCCAGACAATTATTGTCTGGTATAGTGCAGCAGCAGAA
CAATTTGCTGAGGGCTATTGAGGCGCAACAGCATCTGTTGCAACTCACAGTCTGGGGCATCAAGCAGCTC
CAGGCAAGAATCCTGGCTGTGGAAAGATACCTAAAGGATCAACAGCTCCTGGGGATTTGGGGTTGCTCTG
GAAAACTCATTTGCACCACTGCTGTGCCTTGGAATGCTAGTTGGAGTAATAAATCTCTGGAACAGATTTG
GAATCACACGACCTGGATGGAGTGGGACAGAGAAATTAACAATTACACAAGCTTAATACACTCCTTAATT
GAAGAATCGCAAAACCAGCAAGAAAAGAATGAACAAGAATTATTGGAATTAGATAAATGGGCAAGTTTGT
GGAATTGGTTTAACATAACAAATTGGCTGTGGTATATAAAATTATTCATAATGATAGTAGGAGGCTTGGT
AGGTTTAAGAATAGTTTTTGCTGTACTTTCTATAGTGAATAGAGTTAGGCAGGGATATTCACCATTATCG
TTTCAGACCCACCTCCCAACCCCGAGGGGACCCATGCATTGCATCTCAATTAGTCAGCAACCAGGTGTGG
AAAGTCCCCAGGCTCCCCAGCAGGCAGAAGTATGCAAAGCATGCGTCTCAATTAGTCAGCAACCATAGTC
CCGCCCCTAACTCCGCCCATCCCGCCCCTAACTCCGCCCAGTTCCGCCCATTCTCCGCCCCATGGCTGAC
TAATTTTTTTTATTTATGCAGAGGCCGAGGCCGCCTCGGCCTCTGAGCTATTCCAGAAGTAGTGAGGAGG
CTTTTTTGGAGGCCTAGGCTTTTGCAAAAAGCTTTCTAGAGGTACCACCGGAGCTTACCATGACCGAGTA
CAAGCCCACGGTGCGCCTCGCCACCCGCGACGACGTCCCCAGGGCCGTACGCACCCTCGCCGCCGCGTTC
GCCGACTACCCCGCCACGCGCCACACCGTCGATCCGGACCGCCACATCGAGCGGGTCACCGAGCTGCAAG
AACTCTTCCTCACGCGCGTCGGGCTCGACATCGGCAAGGTGTGGGTCGCGGACGACGGCGCCGCCGTGGC
GGTCTGGACCACGCCGGAGAGCGTCGAAGCGGGGGCGGTGTTCGCCGAGATCGGCCCGCGCATGGCCGAG
TTGAGCGGTTCCCGGCTGGCCGCGCAGCAACAGATGGAAGGCCTCCTGGCGCCGCACCGGCCCAAGGAGC
CCGCGTGGTTCCTGGCCACCGTCGGCGTCTCGCCCGACCACCAGGGCAAGGGTCTGGGCAGCGCCGTCGT
GCTCCCCGGAGTGGAGGCGGCCGAGCGCGCCGGGGTGCCCGCCTTCCTGGAGACCTCCGCGCCCCGCAAC
CTCCCCTTCTACGAGCGGCTCGGCTTCACCGTCACCGCCGACGTCGAGGTGCCCGAAGGACCGCGCACCT
GGTGCATGACCCGCAAGCCCGGTGCCAGTTAACGAATTCTAGATCTTGAGACAAATGGCAGTATTCATCC
ACAATTTTAAAAGAAAAGGGGGGATTGGGGGGTACAGTGCAGGGGAAAGAATAGTAGACATAATAGCAAC
AGACATACAAACTAAAGAATTACAAAAACAAATTACAAAAATTCAAAATTTTCGGGTTTATTACAGGGAC
AGCAGAGATCCACTTTGGCGCCGGCTCGAGGCCTGCAGGTGCAAAGATGGATAAAGTTTTAAACAGAGAG
GAATCTTTGCAGCTAATGGACCTTCTAGGTCTTGAAAGGAGTGGGAATTGGCTCCGGTGCCCGTCAGTGG
GCAGAGCGCACATCGCCCACAGTCCCCGAGAAGTTGGGGGGAGGGGTCGGCAATTGAACCGGTGCCTAGA
GAAGGTGGCGCGGGGTAAACTGGGAAAGTGATGTCGTGTACTGGCTCCGCCTTTTTCCCGAGGGTGGGGG
AGAACCGTATATAAGTGCAGTAGTCGCCGTGAACGTTCTTTTTCGCAACGGGTTTGCCGCCAGAACACAG
GTAAGTGCCGTGTGTGGTTCCCGCGGGCCTGGCCTCTTTACGGGTTATGGCCCTTGCGTGCCTTGAATTA
CTTCCACCTGGCTGCAGTACGTGATTCTTGATCCCGAGCTTCGGGTTGGAAGTGGGTGGGAGAGTTCGAG
GCCTTGCGCTTAAGGAGCCCCTTCGCCTCGTGCTTGAGTTGAGGCCTGGCCTGGGCGCTGGGGCCGCCGC
GTGCGAATCTGGTGGCACCTTCGCGCCTGTCTCGCTGCTTTCGATAAGTCTCTAGCCATTTAAAATTTTT
GATGACCTGCTGCGACGCTTTTTTTCTGGCAAGATAGTCTTGTAAATGCGGGCCAAGATCTGCACACTGG
TATTTCGGTTTTTGGGGCCGCGGGCGGCGACGGGGCCCGTGCGTCCCAGCGCACATGTTCGGCGAGGCGG
GGCCTGCGAGCGCGGCCACCGAGAATCGGACGGGGGTAGTCTCAAGCTGGCCGGCCTGCTCTGGTGCCTG
GCCTCGCGCCGCCGTGTATCGCCCCGCCCTGGGCGGCAAGGCTGGCCCGGTCGGCACCAGTTGCGTGAGC
GGAAAGATGGCCGCTTCCCGGCCCTGCTGCAGGGAGCTCAAAATGGAGGACGCGGCGCTCGGGAGAGCGG
GCGGGTGAGTCACCCACACAAAGGAAAAGGGCCTTTCCGTCCTCAGCCGTCGCTTCATGTGACTCCACGG
AGTACCGGGCGCCGTCCAGGCACCTCGATTAGTTCTCGAGCTTTTGGAGTACGTCGTCTTTAGGTTGGGG
GGAGGGGTTTTATGCGATGGAGTTTCCCCACACTGAGTGGGTGGAGACTGAAGTTAGGCCAGCTTGGCAC
TTGATGTAATTCTCCTTGGAATTTGCCCTTTTTGAGTTTGGATCTTGGTTCATTCTCAAGCCTCAGACAG
TGGTTCAAAGTTTTTTTCTTCCATTTCAGGTGTCGTGAGGCTAGCATCGATTGATCAACAAGTTTGTACA
AAAAAGTTGGCATGGGGGTGGACTTTGATGTGAAGACTTTCTGCCACAACTTGCGGGCGACTAAGCCACC
ATACGAGTGCCCGGTGGAGACCTGCCGAAAGGTCTACAAGAGTTACAGTGGTATTGAGTACCACCTGTAC
CACTATGACCACGACAACCCACCACCCCCACAACAAACTCCACTCCGCAAGCACAAGAAAAAGGGGCGCC
AGTCACGCCCAGCCAACAAGCAGTCACCCAGCCCCTCAGAGGTCTCACAGTCACCAGGCCGTGAGGTGAT
GAGCTATGCACAGGCCCAGCGCATGGTGGAGGTGGACTTGCATGGCCGCGTCCACCGCATCAGCATCTTT
GACAACCTGGATGTGGTGTCAGAGGATGAGGAAGCCCCCGAGGAGGCCCCTGAGAATGGCAGCAACAAGG
AGAACACTGAGACACCAGCTGCTACTCCCAAGTCAGGCAAACATAAGAACAAGGAGAAGCGCAAGGACTC
CAACCATCATCACCACCACAATGTTTCTGCGAGCACCACTCCCAAGCTGCCAGAGGTGGTCTATCGGGAG
CTGGAACAGGACACCCCTGATGCCCCACCCCGGCCAACTTCCTATTACCGGTACATCGAGAAGTCTGCAG
AGGAGCTGGACGAGGAAGTAGAGTATGACATGGACGAGGAGGACTACATCTGGCTGGATATCATGAATGA
GCGTCGGAAGACAGAGGGTGTAAGTCCCATCCCGCAGGAGATCTTTGAGTACCTAATGGACCGACTGGAG
AAGGAGTCGTACTTTGAGAGTCATAATAAAGGCGACCCTAATGCGCTAGTGGACGAGGATGCTGTTTGCT
GTATCTGCAATGATGGTGAGTGCCAGAACAGCAATGTCATCCTCTTCTGTGACATGTGCAACCTGGCCGT
GCACCAGGAGTGCTACGGTGTCCCCTATATCCCTGAGGGCCAGTGGCTGTGCCGCCGTTGCCTGCAGTCA
CCCTCTCGTGCTGTGGATTGTGCCCTGTGCCCCAACAAGGGCGGTGCCTTCAAGCAGACAGATGACGGGC
GCTGGGCCCATGTGGTGTGTGCCTTGTGGATCCCTGAGGTCTGCTTCGCCAACACGGTCTTCCTAGAGCC
TATTGACAGCATTGAGCACATCCCACCAGCTCGCTGGAAGCTCACCTGCTACATTTGCAAACAACGGGGC
TCAGGGGCCTGCATCCAGTGCCACAAGGCCAACTGTTACACAGCTTTCCATGTGACATGCGCCCAGCAGG
CTGGCCTTTACATGAAGATGGAGCCTGTGCGGGAGACAGGCGCCAACGGCACCTCTTTCAGTGTCCGCAA
GACAGCCTACTGCGACATCCACACGCCTCCAGGTTCAGCACGCCGACTGCCTGCCCTGTCCCACAGCGAG
GGTGAGGAGGATGAAGATGAGGAGGAGGATGAGGGTAAGGGCTGGAGCTCAGAGAAAGTCAAGAAGGCCA
AGGCCAAGTCCCGGATCAAAATGAAGAAGGCACGGAAGATCCTGGCAGAGAAGCGGGCAGCAGCACCTGT
GGTGTCAGTGCCCTGCATCCCACCACACAGGCTTAGTAAAATCACCAACCGCCTGACCATCCAAAGGAAG
AGCCAGTTCATGCAGAGGCTGCACAGCTACTGGACACTGAAGCGGCAGTCACGGAATGGGGTCCCATTGC
TACGTCGCCTGCAGACACACCTGCAATCTCAGAGGAACTGTGACCAAGTTGGGAGAGATTCTGAGGATAA
GAACTGGGCCCTTAAAGAACAGCTCAAGTCATGGCAGCGGCTCCGGCATGACTTGGAGCGAGCTCGGCTG
CTCGTGGAATTGATCCGCAAGCGGGAAAAACTCAAAAGGGAGACGATCAAGGTTCAGCAGATTGCCATGG
AGATGCAGCTGACTCCTTTCCTCATCCTCCTTCGCAAAACCTTGGAGCAGCTCCAAGAGAAGGACACAGG
CAACATCTTCAGCGAGCCGGTCCCTCTGTCTGAGGTAACCGAATTGGACGAAGTACCTGACTACCTAGAC
CACATCAAAAAGCCCATGGACTTTTTCACCATGAAGCAGAACTTGGAGGCTTACCGCTACCTGAATTTTG
ATGATTTTGAGGAGGACTTCAACCTCATCGTCAGCAACTGCCTCAAGTATAACGCCAAGGACACCATCTT
CTACCGGGCAGCAGTGCGGCTTCGTGAGCAGGGTGGTGCTGTGCTCCGCCAGGCCCGGCGCCAGGCAGAA
AAAATGGGCATTGACTTTGAGACGGGCATGCATATCCCCCACAGCCTGGCTGGAGATGAGGCCACACACC
ACACTGAAGATGCAGCCGAGGAAGAGCGGCTGGTCTTGCTGGAGAACCAGAAGCACCTGCCAGTGGAAGA
ACAGCTAAAGCTGCTTCTGGAGCGGCTGGACGAAGTGAATGCCAGCAAGCAGAGTGTGGGCCGCTCACGG
CGTGCAAAGATGATCAAGAAAGAGATGACGGCACTGCGGCGGAAGCTTGCCCATCAGCGAGAGACGGGAC
GTGATGGCCCTGAGCGGCATGGCCCCTCGAGCCGGGGTAGTCTGACACCCCACCCGGCAGCCTGTGACAA
GGATGGGCAGACAGATAGTGCGGCAGAGGAGAGCAGCAGCCAGGAGACAAGCAAAGGCCTGGGTCCCAAC
ATGTCCTCAACCCCCGCACATGAGGTGGGCAGGAGAACCTCAGTTCTGTTCTCCAAAAAGAACCCGAAGA
CAGCTGGACCGCCCAAGAGGCCGGGCCGGCCCCCCAAAAACCGGGAGAGCCAGATGACCCCCAGCCACGG
AGGCAGTCCTGTGGGGCCCCCCCAGCTCCCCATCATGAGTTCCCTGCGTCAGCGCAAGCGGGGTAGGAGC
CCCCGGCCCAGTTCGAGCTCAGACAGCGACAGTGATAAGTCCACAGAAGACCCCCCAATGGACTTACCAG
CCAATGGCTTCAGCGGTGGAAACCAACCAGTGAAGAAGAGTTTCTTGGTATACCGTAATGACTGCAGCCT
TCCCCGGAGCAGCTCAGACTCTGAGTCCAGCAGCAGTAGCAGTAGCAGCGCTGCTTCAGACCGGACCAGC
ACAACGCCCTCAAAACAAGGCCGGGGCAAACCCTCCTTCTCTCGGGGCACTTTCCCAGAGGACAGCAGTG
AGGATACCTCAGGCACTGAGAATGAGGCCTACTCCGTGGGCACTGGCCGCGGCGTGGGCCACAGCATGGT
AAGGAAGAGTCTGGGCCGGGGAGCTGGCTGGCTGTCAGAGGATGAGGACTCCCCGCTGGATGCTCTGGAC
CTCGTGTGGGCCAAATGCCGAGGCTATCCATCATACCCAGCTCTGATCATTGATCCAAAGATGCCCCGAG
AAGGTATGTTCCACCATGGGGTTCCCATCCCTGTGCCCCCACTGGAGGTGCTGAAACTTGGGGAGCAGAT
GACCCAGGAAGCCCGAGAGCATCTCTACCTCGTCCTCTTCTTTGACAACAAACGAACCTGGCAGTGGCTG
CCCAGGACCAAGCTGGTTCCTCTGGGTGTGAACCAGGACCTAGACAAGGAGAAGATGCTGGAGGGCCGCA
AGTCCAACATCCGCAAGTCAGTACAGATCGCCTACCACAGGGCTCTGCAGCACCGCAGCAAGGTGCAAGG
CGAGCAGAGCAGTGAGACCAGTGATAGTGATTGCCCAACTTTCTTGTACAAAGTGGTTGATATCGGTAAG
CCTATCCCTAACCCTCTCCTCGGTCTCGATTCTACGTAGTAATGAACTAGTCCGTAACTTGAAAGTATTT
CGATTTCTTGGCTTTATATATCTTGTGGAAAGGACGACTATGCAAATAGTTGCACTTATTAACGCGTTAA
GTCGACAATCAACCTCTGGATTACAAAATTTGTGAAAGATTGACTGGTATTCTTAACTATGTTGCTCCTT
TTACGCTATGTGGATACGCTGCTTTAATGCCTTTGTATCATGCTATTGCTTCCCGTATGGCTTTCATTTT
CTCCTCCTTGTATAAATCCTGGTTGCTGTCTCTTTATGAGGAGTTGTGGCCCGTTGTCAGGCAACGTGGC
GTGGTGTGCACTGTGTTTGCTGACGCAACCCCCACTGGTTGGGGCATTGCCACCACCTGTCAGCTCCTTT
CCGGGACTTTCGCTTTCCCCCTCCCTATTGCCACGGCGGAACTCATCGCCGCCTGCCTTGCCCGCTGCTG
GACAGGGGCTCGGCTGTTGGGCACTGACAATTCCGTGGTGTTGTCGGGGAAATCATCGTCCTTTCCTTGG
CTGCTCGCCTGTGTTGCCACCTGGATTCTGCGCGGGACGTCCTTCTGCTACGTCCCTTCGGCCCTCAATC
CAGCGGACCTTCCTTCCCGCGGCCTGCTGCCGGCTCTGCGGCCTCTTCCGCGTCTTCGCCTTCGCCCTCA
GACGAGTCGGATCTCCCTTTGGGCCGCCTCCCCGCGTCGACTTTAAGACCAATGACTTACAAGGCAGCTG
TAGATCTTAGCCACTTTTTAAAAGAAAAGGGGGGACTGGAAGGGCTAATTCACTCCCAACGAAGACAAGA
TCTGCTTTTTGCTTGTACTGGGTCTCTCTGGTTAGACCAGATCTGAGCCTGGGAGCTCTCTGGCTAACTA
GGGAACCCACTGCTTAAGCCTCAATAAAGCTTGCCTTGAGTGCTTCAAGTAGTGTGTGCCCGTCTGTTGT
GTGACTCTGGTAACTAGAGATCCCTCAGACCCTTTTAGTCAGTGTGGAAAATCTCTAGCAGTACGTATAG
TAGTTCATGTCATCTTATTATTCAGTATTTATAACTTGCAAAGAAATGAATATCAGAGAGTGAGAGGAAC
TTGTTTATTGCAGCTTATAATGGTTACAAATAAAGCAATAGCATCACAAATTTCACAAATAAAGCATTTT
TTTCACTGCATTCTAGTTGTGGTTTGTCCAAACTCATCAATGTATCTTATCATGTCTGGCTCTAGCTATC
CCGCCCCTAACTCCGCCCATCCCGCCCCTAACTCCGCCCAGTTCCGCCCATTCTCCGCCCCATGGCTGAC
TAATTTTTTTTATTTATGCAGAGGCCGAGGCCGCCTCGGCCTCTGAGCTATTCCAGAAGTAGTGAGGAGG
CTTTTTTGGAGGCCTAGGGACGTACCCAATTCGCCCTATAGTGAGTCGTATTACGCGCGCTCACTGGCCG
TCGTTTTACAACGTCGTGACTGGGAAAACCCTGGCGTTACCCAACTTAATCGCCTTGCAGCACATCCCCC
TTTCGCCAGCTGGCGTAATAGCGAAGAGGCCCGCACCGATCGCCCTTCCCAACAGTTGCGCAGCCTGAAT
GGCGAATGGG
[124 nt withheld, positions 9461-9584]
C
[91 nt withheld, positions 9586-9676]
A
[49 nt withheld, positions 9678-9726]
CCTTTGACGTTGGAGTCCACGTTCTTT
[37 nt withheld, positions 9754-9790]
ACCCTATCTCGGTCTATTCTTTTGATTTATAAGGGATTTTGCCGATTTCGGCCTATTGGTTAAAAAATGA
GCTGATTTAACAAAAATTTAACGCGAATTTTAACAAAATATTAACGCTTACAATTTAGGTGGCACTTTTC
GGGGAAATGTGCGCGGAACCCCTATTTGTTTATTTTTCTAAATACATTCAAATATGTATCCGCTCATGAG
ACAATAACCCTGATAAATGCTTCAATAATATTGAAAAAGGAAGAGTATGAGTATTCAACATTTCCGTGTC
GCCCTTATTCCCTTTTTTGCGGCATTTTGCCTTCCTGTTTTTGCTCACCCAGAAACGCTGGTGAAAGTAA
AAGATGCTGAAGATCAGTTGGGTGCACGAGTGGGTTACATCGAACTGGATCTCAACAGCGGTAAGATCCT
TGAGAGTTTTCGCCCCGAAGAACGTTTTCCAATGATGAGCACTTTTAAAGTTCTGCTATGTGGCGCGGTA
TTATCCCGTATTGACGCCGGGCAAGAGCAACTCGGTCGCCGCATACACTATTCTCAGAATGACTTGGTTG
AGTACTCACCAGTCACAGAAAAGCATCTTACGGATGGCATGACAGTAAGAGAATTATGCAGTGCTGCCAT
AACCATGAGTGATAACACTGCGGCCAACTTACTTCTGACAACGATCGGAGGACCGAAGGAGCTAACCGCT
TTTTTGCACAACATGGGGGATCATGTAACTCGCCTTGATCGTTGGGAACCGGAGCTGAATGAAGCCATAC
CAAACGACGAGCGTGACACCACGATGCCTGTAGCAATGGCAACAACGTTGCGCAAACTATTAACTGGCGA
ACTACTTACTCTAGCTTCCCGGCAACAATTAATAGACTGGATGGAGGCGGATAAAGTTGCAGGACCACTT
CTGCGCTCGGCCCTTCCGGCTGGCTGGTTTATTGCTGATAAATCTGGAGCCGGTGAGCGTGGGTCTCGCG
GTATCATTGCAGCACTGGGGCCAGATGGTAAGCCCTCCCGTATCGTAGTTATCTACACGACGGGGAGTCA
GGCAACTATGGATGAACGAAATAGACAGATCGCTGAGATAGGTGCCTCACTGATTAAGCATTGGTAACTG
TCAGACCAAGTTTACTCATATATACTTTAGATTGATTTAAAACTTCATTTTTAATTTAAAAGGATCTAGG
TGAAGATCCTTTTTGATAATCTCATGACCAAAATCCCTTAACGTGAGTTTTCGTTCCACTGAGCGTCAGA
CCCCGTAGAAAAGATCAAAGGATCTTCTTGAGATCCTTTTTTTCTGCGCGTAATCTGCTGCTTGCAAACA
AAAAAACCACCGCTACCAGCGGTGGTTTGTTTGCCGGATCAAGAGCTACCAACTCTTTTTCCGAAGGTAA
CTGGCTTCAGCAGAGCGCAGATACCAAATACTGTTCTTCTAGTGTAGCCGTAGTTAGGCCACCACTTCAA
GAACTCTGTAGCACCGCCTACATACCTCGCTCTGCTAATCCTGTTACCAGTGGCTGCTGCCAGTGGCGAT
AAGTCGTGTCTTACCGGGTTGGACTCAAGACGATAGTTACCGGATAAGGCGCAGCGGTCGGGCTGAACGG
GGGGTTCGTGCACACAGCCCAGCTTGGAGCGAACGACCTACACCGAACTGAGATACCTACAGCGTGAGCT
ATGAGAAAGCGCCACGCTTCCCGAAGGGAGAAAGGCGGACAGGTATCCGGTAAGCGGCAGGGTCGGAACA
GGAGAGCGCACGAGGGAGCTTCCAGGGGGAAACGCCTGGTATCTTTATAGTCCTGTCGGGTTTCGCCACC
TCTGACTTGAGCGTCGATTTTTGTGATGCTCGTCAGGGGGGCGGAGCCTATGGAAAAACGCCAGCAACGC
GGCCTTTTTACGGTTCCTGGCCTTTTGCTGGCCTTTTGCTCACATGTTCTTTCCTGCGTTATCCCCTGAT
TCTGTGGATAACCGTATTACCGCCTTTGAGTGAGCTGATACCGCTCGCCGCAGCCGAACGACCGAGCGCA
GCGAGTCAGTGAGCGAGGAAGCGGAAGAGCGCCCAATACGCAAACCGCCTCTCCCCGCGCGTTGGCCGAT
TCATTAATGCAGCTGGCACGACAGGTTTCCCGACTGGAAAGCGGGCAGTGAGCGCAACGCAATTAATGTG
AGTTAGCTCACTCATTAGGCACCCCAGGCTTTACACTTTATGCTTCCGGCTCGTATGTTGTGTGGAATTG
TGAGCGGATAACAATTTCACACAGGAAACAGCTATGACCATGATTACGCCAAGCGCGCAATTAACCCTCA
CTAAAGGGAACAAAAGCTGGAGCTGCAAGC
Features (pLannotate 1.2.2; 34 found; start..end, strand, type, name):
      5..231     +  promoter       RSV promoter: Rous sarcoma virus enhancer/promoter
    232..412     +  LTR            5' LTR (truncated): truncated 5' long terminal repeat (LTR) from HIV-1
    459..584     +  misc_feature   HIV-1 Ψ: packaging signal of human immunodeficiency virus type 1
    568..931     +  CDS            HIV-1 gag (fragment): gag protein from human immunodeficiency virus 1; gag
   1077..1310    +  misc_feature   RRE: The Rev response element (RRE) of HIV-1 allows for Rev-dependent mRNA export from the nucleus to the cytoplasm.
   1687..1713    +  CDS            Rev (fragment): human immunodeficiency virus 1 (HIV-1) Rev protein; rev; enhances nuclear export of unspliced and incompletely spliced viral mRNAs
   1720..1743    +  promoter       SV40 promoter (fragment): SV40 early promoter
   1744..1815    +  promoter       SV40 promoter (fragment): SV40 enhancer and early promoter
   1839..1974    +  rep_origin     SV40 ori: SV40 origin of replication
   2020..2616    +  CDS            PuroR (fragment): puromycin N-acetyltransferase; pac from Streptomyces; confers resistance to puromycin
   2665..2782    +  misc_feature   cPPT/CTS: central polypurine tract and central termination sequence of HIV-1
   2847..2913    +  CDS            small t antigen (fragment): SV40 (simian virus 40) small t antigen
   2920..4098    +  promoter       EF-1α promoter: strong constitutive promoter for human elongation factor EF-1α
   4119..4136    +  protein_bind   attB1 (fragment): mutant version of attB; core recombination site for the Gateway® BP reaction BP Clonase™
   4142..7801    +  CDS            BRPF1: BRPF1_HUMAN - Also known as BR140 From Homo sapiens (Human).
   7804..7827    -  protein_bind   attB2: mutant version of attB; recombination site for the Gateway® BP reaction BP Clonase™
   7835..7876    +  CDS            V5 tag: epitope tag from simian virus 5
   7892..7945    +  promoter       U6 promoter (fragment): RNA polymerase III promoter for human U6 snRNA
   7987..8575    +  misc_feature   WPRE: woodchuck hepatitis virus posttranscriptional regulatory element
   8626..8645    +  misc_feature   cPPT/CTS (fragment): central polypurine tract and central termination sequence of HIV-1
   8647..8880    +  LTR            3' LTR (ΔU3): self-inactivating 3' long terminal repeat (LTR) from HIV-1
   8958..9079    +  polyA_signal   SV40 poly(A) signal: SV40 polyadenylation signal
   9119..9254    +  rep_origin     SV40 ori: SV40 origin of replication
   9275..9293    -  promoter       T7 promoter: promoter for bacteriophage T7 RNA polymerase
   9301..9456    +  CDS            lacZα (fragment): LacZα fragment of β-galactosidase; lacZ fragment
   9461..9889    +  rep_origin     f1 ori (sequence partly withheld): f1 bacteriophage origin of replication; arrow indicates direction of (+) strand synthesis
   9942..10046   +  promoter       AmpR promoter: bla
  10047..10907   +  CDS            AmpR: β-lactamase; bla; confers resistance to ampicillin, carbenicillin, and related antibiotics
  11078..11666   +  rep_origin     ori: high-copy-number ColE1/pMB1/pBR322/pUC origin of replication
  11849..11941   +  CDS            lacI (fragment): lac repressor; lacI; The lac repressor binds to the lac operator to inhibit transcription in E. coli. This inhibition can be relieved by adding lactose or isopropyl-β-D-thiogalactopyranoside (IPTG).
  11954..11975   +  protein_bind   CAP binding site: CAP binding activates transcription in the presence of cAMP. E. coli catabolite activator protein
  11990..12020   +  promoter       lac promoter: promoter for the E. coli lac operon
  12024..12046   +  protein_bind   lac operator (fragment): The lac repressor binds to the lac operator to inhibit transcription in E. coli. This inhibition can be relieved by adding lactose or isopropyl-β-D-thiogalactopyranoside (IPTG). lac repressor encoded by lacI
  12089..12107   +  promoter       T3 promoter: promoter for bacteriophage T3 RNA polymerase
