[The description below was written by a language model from this plasmid's Addgene catalogue record and pLannotate feature annotations shown in this document.]
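Description:
TFORF3462 is a lentiviral mammalian expression plasmid built on the pLX_TRC317 backbone. It belongs to a barcoded library of human transcription factor open reading frames made for pooled overexpression screens. It is propagated in E. coli through a high-copy ColE1/pUC-type origin with ampicillin selection (AmpR), and it also carries an f1 origin. The depositor warns that the plasmid can recombine in bacteria, a common issue with LTR-containing vectors. The sequenced record is about 12.1 kb, consistent with the stated backbone plus insert.

The viral portion has a third-generation, self-inactivating layout. An RSV promoter drives a truncated HIV-1 5' LTR, followed by the Ψ packaging signal with a gag fragment, the RRE for Rev-dependent export of the genomic RNA, a cPPT/CTS element, and a ΔU3 3' LTR with a downstream SV40 polyadenylation signal. Two cassettes lie between the LTRs. An SV40 promoter drives puromycin N-acetyltransferase for selection of transduced cells. The EF-1α promoter drives human BRPF1 (also known as BR140; the depositor cites a RefSeq transcript), which was inserted by Gateway cloning and is flanked by attB1 and attB2 sites. A V5 epitope tag follows attB2, giving a C-terminal fusion, and a WPRE downstream enhances transcript expression.

The record states that each ORF in the collection is paired with a unique 24-bp barcode. The feature table does not annotate this barcode, so its position cannot be confirmed from the table. The short U6 promoter fragment annotated between V5 and WPRE is probably a partial sequence match, perhaps a primer-binding site, and not a functional Pol III promoter. The construct is used to make lentivirus for stable BRPF1 overexpression, with barcode sequencing identifying the factor in pooled directed-differentiation screens.
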