Addgene plasmid #144938: TFORF3462
Purpose: Lentiviral vector for overexpressing transcription factor ORFs with unique 24-bp barcodes. Barcodes facilitate identification of transcription factors in pooled screens.
Depositing lab: Feng Zhang. Depositing organization: Broad Institute. Publication: A transcription factor atlas of directed differentiation. Joung J, Ma S, Tay T, Geiger-Schuller KR, Kirchgatterer PC, Verdine VK, Guo B, Arias-Garcia MA, Allen WE, Singh A, Kuksenko O, Abudayyeh OO, Gootenberg JS, Fu Z, Macrae RK, Buenrostro JD, Regev A, Zhang F. Cell. 2023 Jan 5;186(1):209-229.e26. doi: 10.1016/j.cell.2022.11.026. PubMed 36608654.
Backbone
  Vector backbone: pLX_TRC317
  Backbone manufacturer: Broad Institute Genetic Perturbation Platform
  Backbone size w/o insert (bp): 8264
  Vector type: Mammalian Expression, Lentiviral
  Selectable markers: Puromycin
Growth in bacteria
  Bacterial resistance: Ampicillin, 100 μg/mL
  Growth temperature: 37°C
  Growth strain: NEB Stable
  Copy number: High Copy
Gene/Insert
  Gene/Insert name: BRPF1
  Species: H. sapiens (human)
  Insert size (bp): 3866
  Entrez Gene: BRPF1 (a.k.a. BR140, IDDDFP)
  Promoter: EF1a
  Tag / fusion protein: V5 (C terminal on insert)
  Cloning method: Gateway Cloning
  Sequencing primers: 5′ GGGTGGAGACTGAAGTTAGGCCAG; 3′ CACATAGCGTAAAAGGAGCAACATAG
Resource information
  A portion of this plasmid was derived from a plasmid made by: Broad Institute Genetic Perturbation Platform
Terms and licenses: Academic/Nonprofit Terms; Industry Terms: Not Available to Industry
Depositor comments: NM_001003694.1 Please test multiple small colonies in case of plasmid recombination. To make this collection available in a timely manner, a portion of this collection was not fully sequenced by Addgene. If an Addgene verified full plasmid sequence is not available, please contact us prior to placing an order to request the full sequence.
How to cite: TFORF3462 was a gift from Feng Zhang (Addgene plasmid # 144938 ; http://n2t.net/addgene:144938 ; RRID:Addgene_144938)
