>Addgene plasmid #144938 | TFORF3462 | depositor partial sequence | sequence record 286929 | Insert
ATCGATTGATCAACAAGTTTGTACAAAAAAGTTGGCATGGGGGTGGACTTTGATGTGAAGACTTTCTGCC
ACAACTTGCGGGCGACTAAGCCACCATACGAGTGCCCGGTGGAGACCTGCCGAAAGGTCTACAAGAGTTA
CAGTGGTATTGAGTACCACCTGTACCACTATGACCACGACAACCCACCACCCCCACAACAAACTCCACTC
CGCAAGCACAAGAAAAAGGGGCGCCAGTCACGCCCAGCCAACAAGCAGTCACCCAGCCCCTCAGAGGTCT
CACAGTCACCAGGCCGTGAGGTGATGAGCTATGCACAGGCCCAGCGCATGGTGGAGGTGGACTTGCATGG
CCGCGTCCACCGCATCAGCATCTTTGACAACCTGGATGTGGTGTCAGAGGATGAGGAAGCCCCCGAGGAG
GCCCCTGAGAATGGCAGCAACAAGGAGAACACTGAGACACCAGCTGCTACTCCCAAGTCAGGCAAACATA
AGAACAAGGAGAAGCGCAAGGACTCCAACCATCATCACCACCACAATGTTTCTGCGAGCACCACTCCCAA
GCTGCCAGAGGTGGTCTATCGGGAGCTGGAACAGGACACCCCTGATGCCCCACCCCGGCCAACTTCCTAT
TACCGGTACATCGAGAAGTCTGCAGAGGAGCTGGACGAGGAAGTAGAGTATGACATGGACGAGGAGGACT
ACATCTGGCTGGATATCATGAATGAGCGTCGGAAGACAGAGGGTGTAAGTCCCATCCCGCAGGAGATCTT
TGAGTACCTAATGGACCGACTGGAGAAGGAGTCGTACTTTGAGAGTCATAATAAAGGCGACCCTAATGCG
CTAGTGGACGAGGATGCTGTTTGCTGTATCTGCAATGATGGTGAGTGCCAGAACAGCAATGTCATCCTCT
TCTGTGACATGTGCAACCTGGCCGTGCACCAGGAGTGCTACGGTGTCCCCTATATCCCTGAGGGCCAGTG
GCTGTGCCGCCGTTGCCTGCAGTCACCCTCTCGTGCTGTGGATTGTGCCCTGTGCCCCAACAAGGGCGGT
GCCTTCAAGCAGACAGATGACGGGCGCTGGGCCCATGTGGTGTGTGCCTTGTGGATCCCTGAGGTCTGCT
TCGCCAACACGGTCTTCCTAGAGCCTATTGACAGCATTGAGCACATCCCACCAGCTCGCTGGAAGCTCAC
CTGCTACATTTGCAAACAACGGGGCTCAGGGGCCTGCATCCAGTGCCACAAGGCCAACTGTTACACAGCT
TTCCATGTGACATGCGCCCAGCAGGCTGGCCTTTACATGAAGATGGAGCCTGTGCGGGAGACAGGCGCCA
ACGGCACCTCTTTCAGTGTCCGCAAGACAGCCTACTGCGACATCCACACGCCTCCAGGTTCAGCACGCCG
ACTGCCTGCCCTGTCCCACAGCGAGGGTGAGGAGGATGAAGATGAGGAGGAGGATGAGGGTAAGGGCTGG
AGCTCAGAGAAAGTCAAGAAGGCCAAGGCCAAGTCCCGGATCAAAATGAAGAAGGCACGGAAGATCCTGG
CAGAGAAGCGGGCAGCAGCACCTGTGGTGTCAGTGCCCTGCATCCCACCACACAGGCTTAGTAAAATCAC
CAACCGCCTGACCATCCAAAGGAAGAGCCAGTTCATGCAGAGGCTGCACAGCTACTGGACACTGAAGCGG
CAGTCACGGAATGGGGTCCCATTGCTACGTCGCCTGCAGACACACCTGCAATCTCAGAGGAACTGTGACC
AAGTTGGGAGAGATTCTGAGGATAAGAACTGGGCCCTTAAAGAACAGCTCAAGTCATGGCAGCGGCTCCG
GCATGACTTGGAGCGAGCTCGGCTGCTCGTGGAATTGATCCGCAAGCGGGAAAAACTCAAAAGGGAGACG
ATCAAGGTTCAGCAGATTGCCATGGAGATGCAGCTGACTCCTTTCCTCATCCTCCTTCGCAAAACCTTGG
AGCAGCTCCAAGAGAAGGACACAGGCAACATCTTCAGCGAGCCGGTCCCTCTGTCTGAGGTAACCGAATT
GGACGAAGTACCTGACTACCTAGACCACATCAAAAAGCCCATGGACTTTTTCACCATGAAGCAGAACTTG
GAGGCTTACCGCTACCTGAATTTTGATGATTTTGAGGAGGACTTCAACCTCATCGTCAGCAACTGCCTCA
AGTATAACGCCAAGGACACCATCTTCTACCGGGCAGCAGTGCGGCTTCGTGAGCAGGGTGGTGCTGTGCT
CCGCCAGGCCCGGCGCCAGGCAGAAAAAATGGGCATTGACTTTGAGACGGGCATGCATATCCCCCACAGC
CTGGCTGGAGATGAGGCCACACACCACACTGAAGATGCAGCCGAGGAAGAGCGGCTGGTCTTGCTGGAGA
ACCAGAAGCACCTGCCAGTGGAAGAACAGCTAAAGCTGCTTCTGGAGCGGCTGGACGAAGTGAATGCCAG
CAAGCAGAGTGTGGGCCGCTCACGGCGTGCAAAGATGATCAAGAAAGAGATGACGGCACTGCGGCGGAAG
CTTGCCCATCAGCGAGAGACGGGACGTGATGGCCCTGAGCGGCATGGCCCCTCGAGCCGGGGTAGTCTGA
CACCCCACCCGGCAGCCTGTGACAAGGATGGGCAGACAGATAGTGCGGCAGAGGAGAGCAGCAGCCAGGA
GACAAGCAAAGGCCTGGGTCCCAACATGTCCTCAACCCCCGCACATGAGGTGGGCAGGAGAACCTCAGTT
CTGTTCTCCAAAAAGAACCCGAAGACAGCTGGACCGCCCAAGAGGCCGGGCCGGCCCCCCAAAAACCGGG
AGAGCCAGATGACCCCCAGCCACGGAGGCAGTCCTGTGGGGCCCCCCCAGCTCCCCATCATGAGTTCCCT
GCGTCAGCGCAAGCGGGGTAGGAGCCCCCGGCCCAGTTCGAGCTCAGACAGCGACAGTGATAAGTCCACA
GAAGACCCCCCAATGGACTTACCAGCCAATGGCTTCAGCGGTGGAAACCAACCAGTGAAGAAGAGTTTCT
TGGTATACCGTAATGACTGCAGCCTTCCCCGGAGCAGCTCAGACTCTGAGTCCAGCAGCAGTAGCAGTAG
CAGCGCTGCTTCAGACCGGACCAGCACAACGCCCTCAAAACAAGGCCGGGGCAAACCCTCCTTCTCTCGG
GGCACTTTCCCAGAGGACAGCAGTGAGGATACCTCAGGCACTGAGAATGAGGCCTACTCCGTGGGCACTG
GCCGCGGCGTGGGCCACAGCATGGTAAGGAAGAGTCTGGGCCGGGGAGCTGGCTGGCTGTCAGAGGATGA
GGACTCCCCGCTGGATGCTCTGGACCTCGTGTGGGCCAAATGCCGAGGCTATCCATCATACCCAGCTCTG
ATCATTGATCCAAAGATGCCCCGAGAAGGTATGTTCCACCATGGGGTTCCCATCCCTGTGCCCCCACTGG
AGGTGCTGAAACTTGGGGAGCAGATGACCCAGGAAGCCCGAGAGCATCTCTACCTCGTCCTCTTCTTTGA
CAACAAACGAACCTGGCAGTGGCTGCCCAGGACCAAGCTGGTTCCTCTGGGTGTGAACCAGGACCTAGAC
AAGGAGAAGATGCTGGAGGGCCGCAAGTCCAACATCCGCAAGTCAGTACAGATCGCCTACCACAGGGCTC
TGCAGCACCGCAGCAAGGTGCAAGGCGAGCAGAGCAGTGAGACCAGTGATAGTGATTGCCCAACTTTCTT
GTACAAAGTGGTTGATATCGGTAAGCCTATCCCTAACCCTCTCCTCGGTCTCGATTCTACGTAGTAATGA
ACTAGTCCGTAACTTGAAAGTATTTCGATTTCTTGGCTTTATATATCTTGTGGAAAGGACGACTATGCAA
ATAGTTGCACTTATTA
