>Addgene plasmid #144938 | TFORF3462 | depositor partial sequence | sequence record 286930 | Barcode
CTATGCAAATAGTTGCACTTATTA
